>Addgene plasmid #131065 | pYJ21-lenti-EF1a-ASAP2f-puro | addgene full sequence | sequence record 256779 | Addgene NGS Result
CGGACCGCCACTGCCAATTACCTGTGGTTTCATTTACTCTAAACCTGTGATTCCTCTGAATTATTTTCAT
TTTAAAGAAATTGTATTTGTTAAATATGTACTACAAACTTAGTAGTTGGAAGGGCTAATTCACTCCCAAA
GAAGACAAGATATCCTTGATCTGTGGATCTACCACACACAAGGCTACTTCCCTGATTAGCAGAACTACAC
ACCAGGGCCAGGGGTCAGATATCCACTGACCTTTGGATGGTGCTACAAGCTAGTACCAGTTGAGCCAGAT
AAGGTAGAAGAGGCCAATAAAGGAGAGAACACCAGCTTGTTACACCCTGTGAGCCTGCATGGGATGGATG
ACCCGGAGAGAGAAGTGTTAGAGTGGAGGTTTGACAGCCGCCTAGCATTTCATCACGTGGCCCGAGAGCT
GCATCCGGAGTACTTCAAGAACTGCTGATATCGAGCTTGCTACAAGGGACTTTCCGCTGGGGACTTTCCA
GGGAGGCGTGGCCTGGGCGGGACTGGGGAGTGGCGAGCCCTCAGATCCTGCATATAAGCAGCTGCTTTTT
GCCTGTACTGGGTCTCTCTGGTTAGACCAGATCTGAGCCTGGGAGCTCTCTGGCTAACTAGGGAACCCAC
TGCTTAAGCCTCAATAAAGCTTGCCTTGAGTGCTTCAAGTAGTGTGTGCCCGTCTGTTGTGTGACTCTGG
TAACTAGAGATCCCTCAGACCCTTTTAGTCAGTGTGGAAAATCTCTAGCAGTGGCGCCCGAACAGGGACT
TGAAAGCGAAAGGGAAACCAGAGGAGCTCTCTCGACGCAGGACTCGGCTTGCTGAAGCGCGCACGGCAAG
AGGCGAGGGGCGGCGACTGGTGAGTACGCCAAAAATTTTGACTAGCGGAGGCTAGAAGGAGAGAGATGGG
TGCGAGAGCGTCAGTATTAAGCGGGGGAGAATTAGATCGCGATGGGAAAAAATTCGGTTAAGGCCAGGGG
GAAAGAAAAAATATAAATTAAAACATATAGTATGGGCAAGCAGGGAGCTAGAACGATTCGCAGTTAATCC
TGGCCTGTTAGAAACATCAGAAGGCTGTAGACAAATACTGGGACAGCTACAACCATCCCTTCAGACAGGA
TCAGAAGAACTTAGATCATTATATAATACAGTAGCAACCCTCTATTGTGTGCATCAAAGGATAGAGATAA
AAGACACCAAGGAAGCTTTAGACAAGATAGAGGAAGAGCAAAACAAAAGTAAGACCACCGCACAGCAAGC
GGCCGCTGATCTTCAGACCTGGAGGAGGAGATATGAGGGACAATTGGAGAAGTGAATTATATAAATATAA
AGTAGTAAAAATTGAACCATTAGGAGTAGCACCCACCAAGGCAAAGAGAAGAGTGGTGCAGAGAGAAAAA
AGAGCAGTGGGAATAGGAGCTTTGTTCCTTGGGTTCTTGGGAGCAGCAGGAAGCACTATGGGCGCAGCGT
CAATGACGCTGACGGTACAGGCCAGACAATTATTGTCTGGTATAGTGCAGCAGCAGAACAATTTGCTGAG
GGCTATTGAGGCGCAACAGCATCTGTTGCAACTCACAGTCTGGGGCATCAAGCAGCTCCAGGCAAGAATC
CTGGCTGTGGAAAGATACCTAAAGGATCAACAGCTCCTGGGGATTTGGGGTTGCTCTGGAAAACTCATTT
GCACCACTGCTGTGCCTTGGAATGCTAGTTGGAGTAATAAATCTCTGGAACAGATTTGGAATCACACGAC
CTGGATGGAGTGGGACAGAGAAATTAACAATTACACAAGCTTAATACACTCCTTAATTGAAGAATCGCAA
AACCAGCAAGAAAAGAATGAACAAGAATTATTGGAATTAGATAAATGGGCAAGTTTGTGGAATTGGTTTA
ACATAACAAATTGGCTGTGGTATATAAAATTATTCATAATGATAGTAGGAGGCTTGGTAGGTTTAAGAAT
AGTTTTTGCTGTACTTTCTATAGTGAATAGAGTTAGGCAGGGATATTCACCATTATCGTTTCAGACCCAC
CTCCCAACCCCGAGGGGACCCGACAGGCCCGAAGGAATAGAAGAAGAAGGTGGAGAGAGAGACAGAGACA
GATCCATTCGATTAGTGAACGGATCTCGACGGTATCGCCACAAATGGCAGTATTCATCCACAATTTTAAA
AGAAAGGGGGGGATTGGGGGGTACAGTGCAGGGGAAAGAATAGTAGACATAATAGCAACAGACATACAAA
CTAAAGAATTACAAAAACAAATTACAAAAATTCAAAATTTTCGGGTTTATTACAGGGACAGCAGAGATCC
ACTTTGGATCGATAAGCTTTGCAAAGATGGATAAAGTTTTAAACAGAGAGGAATCTTTGCAGCTAATGGA
CCTTCTAGGTCTTGAAAGGAGTGGGAATTGGCTCCGGTGCCCGTCAGTGGGCAGAGCGCACATCGCCCAC
AGTCCCCGAGAAGTTGGGGGGAGGGGTCGGCAATTGAACCGGTGCCTAGAGAAGGTGGCGCGGGGTAAAC
TGGGAAAGTGATGTCGTGTACTGGCTCCGCCTTTTTCCCGAGGGTGGGGGAGAACCGTATATAAGTGCAG
TAGTCGCCGTGAACGTTCTTTTTCGCAACGGGTTTGCCGCCAGAACACAGGTAAGTGCCGTGTGTGGTTC
CCGCGGGCCTGGCCTCTTTACGGGTTATGGCCCTTGCGTGCCTTGAATTACTTCCACCTGGCTGCAGTAC
GTGATTCTTGATCCCGAGCTTCGGGTTGGAAGTGGGTGGGAGAGTTCGAGGCCTTGCGCTTAAGGAGCCC
CTTCGCCTCGTGCTTGAGTTGAGGCCTGGCCTGGGCGCTGGGGCCGCCGCGTGCGAATCTGGTGGCACCT
TCGCGCCTGTCTCGCTGCTTTCGATAAGTCTCTAGCCATTTAAAATTTTTGATGACCTGCTGCGACGCTT
TTTTTCTGGCAAGATAGTCTTGTAAATGCGGGCCAAGATCTGCACACTGGTATTTCGGTTTTTGGGGCCG
CGGGCGGCGACGGGGCCCGTGCGTCCCAGCGCACATGTTCGGCGAGGCGGGGCCTGCGAGCGCGGCCACC
GAGAATCGGACGGGGGTAGTCTCAAGCTGGCCGGCCTGCTCTGGTGCCTGGCCTCGCGCCGCCGTGTATC
GCCCCGCCCTGGGCGGCAAGGCTGGCCCGGTCGGCACCAGTTGCGTGAGCGGAAAGATGGCCGCTTCCCG
GCCCTGCTGCAGGGAGCTCAAAATGGAGGACGCGGCGCTCGGGAGAGCGGGCGGGTGAGTCACCCACACA
AAGGAAAAGGGCCTTTCCGTCCTCAGCCGTCGCTTCATGTGACTCCACGGAGTACCGGGCGCCGTCCAGG
CACCTCGATTAGTTCTCGAGCTTTTGGAGTACGTCGTCTTTAGGTTGGGGGGAGGGGTTTTATGCGATGG
AGTTTCCCCACACTGAGTGGGTGGAGACTGAAGTTAGGCCAGCTTGGCACTTGATGTAATTCTCCTTGGA
ATTTGCCCTTTTTGAGTTTGGATCTTGGTTCATTCTCAAGCCTCAGACAGTGGTTCAAAGTTTTTTTCTT
CCATTTCAGGTGTCGTGAGGAATTGATCCTTCGAACTAGATGGAGACGACTGTGAGGTATGAACAGGGGT
CAGAGCTCACTAAAACTTCGAGCTCTCCAACAGCAGATGAGCCCACGATAAAGATTGATGATGGTCGTGA
TGAGGGTAATGAACAAGACAGCTGTTCCAATACCATTAGGAGAAAAATTTCCCCGTTTGTGATGTCATTT
GGATTCAGAGTATTTGGAGTTGTGCTTATCATTGTAGACATCATAGTGGTGATTGTGGATCTGGCCATCA
GTGAGAAGAAAAGAGGCATTAGAGAGATTCTTGAAGGTGTTTCCCTGGCTATAGCACTCTTCTTCCTTGT
TGATGTTCTCATGAGAGTGTTTGTTGAAGGCTTCAAGAACTATTTCCGGTCCAAACTGAATACTTTGGAT
GCAGTCATAGTAGTGGGCACTCTGCTAATTAATATGACCAACTCCTTCTCTGACCTTAGCTTTAACAGCC
ATAACGTGTATATTACCGCGGATAAACAGAAAAACGGCATTAAAGCGAACTTTACCGTGCGCCATAACGT
GGAAGATGGCAGCGTGCAGCTGGCGGATCATTATCAGCAGAACACCCCGATTGGCGATGGCCCGGTGCTG
CTGCCGGATAACCATTATCTGAGCACCCAGACCGTGCTGAGCAAAGATCCGAACGAAAAACGCGATCACA
TGGTGCTGCTGGAATTTGTGACCGCAGCGGGCATTACACACGGCATGGATGAACTGTATGGCGGCACCGG
CGGCAGCGCGAGCCAGGGCGAAGAACTGTTTACCGGCGTGGTGCCGATTCTGGTGGAACTGGATGGCGAT
GTGAACGGCCATAAATTTAGCGTGCGCGGCGAAGGCGAAGGCGATGCGACCATTGGCAAACTGACCCTGA
AATTTATTTGCACCACCGGCAAACTACCGGTGCCGTGGCCGACCCTGGTGACCACCTTAACCTATGGCGT
GCAGTGCTTTAGCCGCTATCCGGATCATATGAAACGCCATGATTTTTTTAAAAGCGCGATGCCGGAAGGC
TATGTGCAGGAACGCACCATTAGCTTTAAAGATGATGGCAAATATAAAACCCGCGCGGTGGTGAAATTTG
AAGGCGATACCCTGGTGAACCGCATTGAACTGAAAGGCACCGATTTTAAAGAAGATGGCAACATTCTGGG
GCATAAACTGGAATATAACACAGATCAGATGCCGCAGATGGTTACTCTTCTTCGAGTTCTGAGAATTGTT
ATCTTAATAAGAATATTTCGCCTGGCTTCACAGAAGAAACAACTTGAAGTGGTAACCTAAAATTCGAAGC
TTGAGCTCGAGATCTGAGTCCGGTAGCGCTAGTTCGAAGGATCCGCATGCATCTAGGGCGGCCAATTCCG
CCCCTCTCCCCCCCCCCCCTCTCCCTCCCCCCCCCCTAACGTTACTGGCCGAAGCCGCTTGGAATAAGGC
CGGTGTGCGTTTGTCTATATGTTATTTTCCACCATATTGCCGTCTTTTGGCAATGTGAGGGCCCGGAAAC
CTGGCCCTGTCTTCTTGACGAGCATTCCTAGGGGTCTTTCCCCTCTCGCCAAAGGAATGCAAGGTCTGTT
GAATGTCGTGAAGGAAGCAGTTCCTCTGGAAGCTTCTTGAAGACAAACAACGTCTGTAGCGACCCTTTGC
AGGCAGCGGAACCCCCCACCTGGCGACAGGTGCCTCTGCGGCCAAAAGCCACGTGTATAAGATACACCTG
CAAAGGCGGCACAACCCCAGTGCCACGTTGTGAGTTGGATAGTTGTGGAAAGAGTCAAATGGCTCTCCTC
AAGCGTATTCAACAAGGGGCTGAAGGATGCCCAGAAGGTACCCCATTGTATGGGATCTGATCTGGGGCCT
CGGTGCACATGCTTTACATGTGTTTAGTCGAGGTTAAAAAAACGTCTAGGCCCCCCGAACCACGGGGACG
TGGTTTTCCTTTGAAAAACACGATGATAAGCTTGCCACAACCCACAAGGAGACGACCTTCCATGACCGAG
TACAAGCCCACGGTGCGCCTCGCCACCCGCGACGACGTCCCCCGGGCCGTACGCACCCTCGCCGCCGCGT
TCGCCGACTACCCCGCCACGCGCCACACCGTCGACCCGGACCGCCACATCGAGCGGGTCACCGAGCTGCA
AGAACTCTTCCTCACGCGCGTCGGGCTCGACATCGGCAAGGTGTGGGTCGCGGACGACGGCGCCGCGGTG
GCGGTCTGGACCACGCCGGAGAGCGTCGAAGCGGGGGCGGTGTTCGCCGAGATCGGCCCGCGCATGGCCG
AGTTGAGCGGTTCCCGGCTGGCCGCGCAGCAACAGATGGAAGGCCTCCTGGCGCCGCACCGGCCCAAGGA
GCCCGCGTGGTTCCTGGCCACCGTCGGCGTCTCGCCCGACCACCAGGGCAAGGGTCTGGGCAGCGCCGTC
GTGCTCCCCGGAGTGGAGGCGGCCGAGCGCGCCGGGGTGCCCGCCTTCCTGGAGACCTCCGCGCCCCGCA
ACCTCCCCTTCTACGAGCGGCTCGGCTTCACCGTCACCGCCGACGTCGAGGTGCCCGAAGGACCGCGCAC
CTGGTGCATGACCCGCAAGCCCGGTGCCTGATAATAGGCGGCCGCTCGAGACCTAGAAAAACATGGAGCA
ATCACAAGTAGCAATACAGCAGCTACCAATGCTGATTGTGCCTGGCTAGAAGCACAAGAGGAGGAGGAGG
TGGGTTTTCCAGTCACACCTCAGGTACCTTTAAGACCAATGACTTACAAGGCAGCTGTAGATCTTAGCCA
CTTTTTAAAAGAAAAGGGGGGACTGGAAGGGCTAATTCACTCCCAACGAAGACAAGATCTGCTTTTTGCT
TGTACTGGGTCTCTCTGGTTAGACCAGATCTGAGCCTGGGAGCTCTCTGGCTAACTAGGGAACCCACTGC
TTAAGCCTCAATAAAGCTTGCCTTGAGTGCTTCAAGTAGTGTGTGCCCGTCTGTTGTGTGACTCTGGTAA
CTAGAGATCCCTCAGACCCTTTTAGTCAGTGTGGAAAATCTCTAGCAGTAGTAGTTCATGTCATCTTATT
ATTCAGTATTTATAACTTGCAAAGAAATGAATATCAGAGAGTGAGAGGCCTTGACATTATAATAGATTTA
GCAGGAATTGAACTAGGAGTGGAGCACACAGGCAAAGTTCTAGAGCTCGCTGATCAGCCTCGACTGTGCC
TTCTAGTTGCCAGCCATCTGTTGTTTGCCCCTCCCCCGTGCCTTCCTTGACCCTGGAAGGTGCCACTCCC
ACTGTCCTTTCCTAATAAAATGAGGAAATTGCATCGCATTGTCTGAGTAGGTGTCATTCTATTCTGGGGG
GTGGGGTGGGGCAGGACAGCAAGGGGGAGGATTGGGAAGACAATAGCAGGCATGCTGGGGATGCGGTGGG
CTCTATGGCTTCTGAGGCGGAAAGAACCAGCTGGGGGCGCGCCCCTCGAGGCCGCCATGGTCATAGCTGT
TTGACGTCAGGTGGCACTTTTCGGGGAAATGTGCGCGGAACCCCTATTTGTTTATTTTTCTAAATACATT
CAAATATGTATCCGCTCACGAGACAATAACCCTGATAAATGCTTCAATAATATTGAAAAAGGAAGAGTAT
GAGTATTCAACATTTCCGTGTCGCCCTTATTCCCTTTTTTGCGGCATTTTGCCTTCCTGTTTTTGCTCAC
CCAGAAACGCTGGTGAAAGTAAAAGATGCTGAAGATCAGTTGGGTGCACGAGTGGGTTACATCGAACTGG
ATCTCAACAGCGGTAAGATCCTTGAGAGTTTTCGCCCCGAAGAACGTTTTCCAATGATGAGCACTTTTAA
AGTTCTGCTATGTGGCGCGGTATTATCCCGTATTGACGCCGGGCAAGAGCAACTCGGTCGCCGCATACAC
TATTCTCAGAATGACTTGGTTGAGTACTCACCAGTCACAGAAAAGCATCTTACGGATGGCATGACAGTAA
GAGAATTATGCAGTGCTGCCATAACCATGAGTGATAACACTGCGGCCAACTTACTTCTGACAACGATCGG
AGGACCGAAGGAGCTAACCGCTTTTTTGCACAACATGGGGGATCATGTAACTCGCCTTGATCGTTGGGAA
CCGGAGCTGAATGAAGCCATACCAAACGACGAGCGTGACACCACGATGCCTGTAGCAATGGCAACAACGT
TGCGCAAACTATTAACTGGCGAACTACTTACTCTAGCTTCCCGGCAACAATTAATAGACTGGATGGAGGC
GGATAAAGTTGCAGGACCACTTCTGCGCTCGGCCCTTCCGGCTGGCTGGTTTATTGCTGATAAATCTGGA
GCCGGTGAGCGTGGGTCTCGCGGTATCATTGCAGCACTGGGGCCAGATGGTAAGCCCTCCCGTATCGTAG
TTATCTACACGACGGGGAGTCAGGCAACTATGGATGAACGAAATAGACAGATCGCTGAGATAGGTGCCTC
ACTGATTAAGCATTGGTAACTGTCAGACCAAGTTTACTCATATATACTTTAGATTGATTTAAAACTTCAT
TTTTAATTTAAAAGGATCTAGGTGAAGATCCTTTTTGATAATCTCATGACCAAAATCCCTTAACGTGAGT
TTTCGTTCCACTGAGCGTCAGACCCCGTAGAAAAGATCAAAGGATCTTCTTGAGATCCTTTTTTTCTGCG
CGTAATCTGCTGCTTGCAAACAAAAAAACCACCGCTACCAGCGGTGGTTTGTTTGCCGGATCAAGAGCTA
CCAACTCTTTTTCCGAAGGTAACTGGCTTCAGCAGAGCGCAGATACCAAATACTGTTCTTCTAGTGTAGC
CGTAGTTAGGCCACCACTTCAAGAACTCTGTAGCACCGCCTACATACCTCGCTCTGCTAATCCTGTTACC
AGTGGCTGCTGCCAGTGGCGATAAGTCGTGTCTTACCGGGTTGGACTCAAGACGATAGTTACCGGATAAG
GCGCAGCGGTCGGGCTGAACGGGGGGTTCGTGCACACAGCCCAGCTTGGAGCGAACGACCTACACCGAAC
TGAGATACCTACAGCGTGAGCTATGAGAAAGCGCCACGCTTCCCGAAGGGAGAAAGGCGGACAGGTATCC
GGTAAGCGGCAGGGTCGGAACAGGAGAGCGCACGAGGGAGCTTCCAGGGGGAAACGCCTGGTATCTTTAT
AGTCCTGTCGGGTTTCGCCACCTCTGACTTGAGCGTCGATTTTTGTGATGCTCGTCAGGGGGGCGGAGCC
TATGGAAAAACGCCAGCAACGCGGCCTTTTTACGGTTCTGGCCTTTTGCA
Features (pLannotate 1.2.2; 20 found; start..end, strand, type, name):
    116..445     +  CDS            nef (fragment): NEF_HV1BR - Experimental evidence at protein level: Swiss-Prot protein existence level 1. Extracellular Nef protein targets CD4(+) T-lymphocytes for apoptosis by interacting with CXCR4 surface receptors (PubMed:14990729). From Human immunodeficiency virus type 1 group M subtype B (isolate BRU/LAI) (HIV-1).
    493..750     +  LTR            5' LTR (truncated): truncated 5' long terminal repeat (LTR) from HIV-1
    797..922     +  misc_feature   HIV-1 Ψ: packaging signal of human immunodeficiency virus type 1
    906..1269    +  CDS            HIV-1 gag (fragment): gag protein from human immunodeficiency virus 1; gag
   1415..1648    +  misc_feature   RRE: The Rev response element (RRE) of HIV-1 allows for Rev-dependent mRNA export from the nucleus to the cytoplasm.
   2025..2125    +  CDS            Rev (fragment): human immunodeficiency virus 1 (HIV-1) Rev protein; rev; enhances nuclear export of unspliced and incompletely spliced viral mRNAs
   2164..2281    +  misc_feature   cPPT/CTS: central polypurine tract and central termination sequence of HIV-1
   2337..2403    +  CDS            small t antigen (fragment): SV40 (simian virus 40) small t antigen
   2410..3588    +  promoter       EF-1α promoter: strong constitutive promoter for human elongation factor EF-1α
   4063..4779    +  CDS            cEGFP: cEGFP is a basic (constitutively fluorescent) green fluorescent protein published in 2008, derived from Aequorea victoria.
   4891..4932    -  misc_feature   MCS (fragment): multiple cloning site
   5097..5559    +  misc_feature   IRES: internal ribosome entry site (IRES) of the encephalomyocarditis virus (EMCV)
   5592..6191    +  CDS            PuroR: puromycin N-acetyltransferase; pac from Streptomyces alboniger; confers resistance to puromycin
   6198..6392    +  CDS            nef (fragment): NEF_HV1Z2 - Experimental evidence at protein level: Swiss-Prot protein existence level 1. Extracellular Nef protein targets CD4(+) T-lymphocytes for apoptosis by interacting with CXCR4 surface receptors. From Human immunodeficiency virus type 1 group M subtype D (isolate Z2/CDC-Z34) (HIV-1).
   6394..6627    +  LTR            3' LTR (ΔU3): self-inactivating 3' long terminal repeat (LTR) from HIV-1
   6784..7008    +  polyA_signal   bGH poly(A) signal: bovine growth hormone polyadenylation signal
   7012..7033    +  promoter       SV40 promoter (fragment): SV40 enhancer and early promoter
   7104..7208    +  promoter       AmpR promoter: bla
   7209..8069    +  CDS            AmpR: β-lactamase; bla; confers resistance to ampicillin, carbenicillin, and related antibiotics
   8240..8828    +  rep_origin     ori: high-copy-number ColE1/pMB1/pBR322/pUC origin of replication
