[The description below was written by a language model from this plasmid's Addgene catalogue record and pLannotate feature annotations shown in this document.]
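Description:
pYJ21-lenti-EF1a-ASAP2f-puro is an HIV-1-based lentiviral transfer plasmid for mammalian expression, built on the pXL001 backbone and designed for forced expression of ASAP2f. From general knowledge, ASAP2f belongs to the ASAP family of genetically encoded fluorescent voltage indicators, in which a circularly permuted GFP is inserted into a voltage-sensing domain. This fits the feature table, where the only annotation within the insert region downstream of the promoter is a GFP-derived coding sequence. In bacteria the plasmid is maintained through a high-copy ColE1/pUC-type origin and an ampicillin resistance gene (β-lactamase) with its own promoter.

The viral portion contains a truncated 5' LTR, the Ψ packaging signal with an adjoining gag fragment, the Rev response element for Rev-dependent nuclear export of the genomic RNA, and the cPPT/CTS element, which aids nuclear import of the provirus. It ends in a ΔU3 self-inactivating 3' LTR followed by a bGH polyadenylation signal. Between these elements, the strong constitutive human EF-1α promoter drives a bicistronic transcript: the roughly 1.3 kb ASAP2f insert, then an EMCV IRES, then the puromycin N-acetyltransferase gene. Sensor and selection marker are therefore translated from the same mRNA, allowing puromycin enrichment of transduced cells. The short nef, Rev and SV40 fragments annotated elsewhere appear to be residual viral or backbone sequence rather than functional genes.

The depositor notes a Y141N substitution in ASAP2f that is not known to affect function. The catalogue lists the insert species as human, and the cloning sites are not recorded. The associated publication concerns a cardiomyocyte reporter model derived from human pluripotent stem cells, suggesting use for stable sensor expression in such cells.
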