Addgene plasmid #131065: pYJ21-lenti-EF1a-ASAP2f-puro
Purpose: Forced expression of ASAP2f
Depositing lab: Xiaojun Lian. Depositing organization: Pennsylvania State University. Publication: A dual cardiomyocyte reporter model derived from human pluripotent stem cells. Jiang Y, Bao X, Lian XL. Stem Cell Res Ther. 2021 May 29;12(1):305. doi: 10.1186/s13287-021-02341-6. PubMed 34051863.
Backbone
  Vector backbone: pXL001
  Backbone size w/o insert (bp): 7569
  Vector type: Mammalian Expression, Lentiviral
  Selectable markers: Puromycin
Growth in bacteria
  Bacterial resistance: Ampicillin, 100 μg/mL
  Growth temperature: 37°C
  Growth strain: NEB Stable
  Copy number: High Copy
Gene/Insert
  Gene/Insert name: ASAP2f
  Species: H. sapiens (human)
  Insert size (bp): 1281
  Cloning method: Restriction Enzyme; 5′ cloning site Unknown (unknown if destroyed); 3′ cloning site Unknown (unknown if destroyed)
Terms and licenses: Academic/Nonprofit Terms; Industry Terms: Not Available to Industry
Depositor comments: Please note: Plasmid contains a Y141N mutation in ASAP2f. This mutation is not known to affect plasmid function.
How to cite: pYJ21-lenti-EF1a-ASAP2f-puro was a gift from Xiaojun Lian (Addgene plasmid # 131065 ; http://n2t.net/addgene:131065 ; RRID:Addgene_131065)
